Addgene plasmid #72208: pCMV5-Flag-Ago2-FDM1
Purpose: Mammalian expression of aa 1-372 of human Ago2
Depositing lab: Mien-Chie Hung. Depositing organization: University of Texas MD Anderson Cancer Center. Publication: EGFR modulates microRNA maturation in response to hypoxia through phosphorylation of AGO2. Shen J, Xia W, Khotskaya YB, Huo L, Nakanishi K, Lim SO, Du Y, Wang Y, Chang WC, Chen CH, Hsu JL, Wu Y, Lam YC, James BP, Liu X, Liu CG, Patel DJ, Hung MC. Nature. 2013 May 16;497(7449):383-7. doi: 10.1038/nature12080. Epub 2013 May 1. PubMed 23636329.
Backbone
  Vector backbone: pCMV5
  Backbone size w/o insert (bp): 4700
  Total vector size (bp): 5816
  Modifications to backbone: Modified by Hung's lab
  Vector type: Mammalian Expression
  Selectable markers: none
Growth in bacteria
  Bacterial resistance: Ampicillin, 100 μg/mL
  Growth temperature: 37°C
  Growth strain: DH5alpha
  Copy number: High Copy
Gene/Insert
  Gene/Insert name: argonaute RISC catalytic component 2 (alt name: EIF2C2)
  Species: H. sapiens (human)
  Insert size (bp): 1116
  Mutation: Δ 373-860
  GenBank ID: NM_012154.3
  Entrez Gene: AGO2 (a.k.a. CASC7, EIF2C2, LESKRES, LINC00980, PPD, Q10)
  Promoter: CMV
  Tag / fusion protein: FLAG (N terminal on backbone)
  Cloning method: Restriction Enzyme; 5′ cloning site BamHI (not destroyed); 3′ cloning site EcoRI (not destroyed)
  Sequencing primers: 5′ CMV-F; 3′ hGH-PA-R
Terms and licenses: Academic/Nonprofit Terms; Industry Terms: Not Available to Industry
How to cite: pCMV5-Flag-Ago2-FDM1 was a gift from Mien-Chie Hung (Addgene plasmid # 72208 ; http://n2t.net/addgene:72208 ; RRID:Addgene_72208)
