[The description below was written by a language model from this plasmid's Addgene catalogue record.]
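Description:
pCMV5-Flag-Ago2-FDM1 is a mammalian expression plasmid built on a depositor-modified pCMV5 backbone, with a recorded total size of about 5.8 kb (a roughly 4.7 kb backbone plus a 1,116 bp insert). It is propagated in E. coli as a high-copy plasmid under ampicillin selection. The record lists no selectable marker for mammalian cells, so it is suited to transient transfection rather than drug-based selection of stable lines. No feature table is provided, so the origin of replication and other backbone elements are not itemised. The use of an hGH polyA reverse sequencing primer suggests that a human growth hormone polyadenylation region lies downstream of the cloning site.

The payload is a truncated form of human argonaute RISC catalytic component 2 (AGO2, also known as EIF2C2), encoding amino acids 1–372 with residues 373–860 deleted. The fragment was inserted between BamHI and EcoRI sites, both of which are retained. It is transcribed from the CMV promoter, a strong constitutive promoter in most mammalian cell types. A FLAG epitope encoded by the backbone is fused to the N terminus, allowing detection by immunoblotting and recovery by anti-FLAG immunoprecipitation.

Full-length AGO2 is the core RISC component that binds small RNAs and carries the slicer activity. This construct expresses only the N-terminal portion of the protein and so serves as a deletion mutant. Such fragments are typically used for domain mapping, that is, for identifying which region of AGO2 mediates a given interaction or modification. The associated publication concerns EGFR-dependent phosphorylation of AGO2 and its effect on microRNA maturation under hypoxia, which fits that use, although the record does not state the specific experiment.
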