>Addgene plasmid #72208 | pCMV5-Flag-Ago2-FDM1 | addgene partial sequence | sequence record 133398 | CMV-F 5'-CGCAAATGGGCGGTAGGCGTG-3'
ACCGTCAGAATTAATTCAGATCTGGTACCACGCGTATCGATAAGCTTACCATGGATTACAAGGATGACGA
CGATAAGGGATCCATGTACTCGGGAGCCGGCCCCGCACTTGCACCTCCTGCGCCGCCGCCCCCCATCCAA
GGATATGCCTTCAAGCCTCCACCTAGACCCGACTTTGGGACCTCCGGGAGAACAATCAAATTACAGGCCA
ATTTCTTCGAAATGGACATCCCCAAAATTGACATCTATCATTATGAATTGGATATCAAGCCAGAGAAGTG
CCCGAGGAGAGTTAACAGGGAAATCGTGGAACACATGGTCCAGCACTTTAAAACACAGATCTTTGGGGAT
CGGAAGCCCGTGTTTGACGGCAGGAAGAATCTATACACAGCCATGCCCCTTCCGATTGGGAGGGACAAGG
TGGAGCTGGAGGTCACGCTGCCAGGAGAAGGCAAGGATCGCATCTTCAAGGTGTCCATCAAGTGGGTGTC
CTGCGTGAGCTTGCAGGCGTTACACGATGCACTTTCAGGGCGGCTGCCCAGCGTCCCTTTTGAGACGATC
CAGGCCCTGGACGTGGTCATGAGGCACTTGCCATCCATGAGGTACACCCCCGTGGGCCGCTCCTTCTTCA
CCGCGTCCGAAGGCTGCTCTAACCCTCTTGGCGGGGGCCGAGAAGTGTGGTTTGGCTTCCATCAGTCCGT
CCGGCCTTCTCTCTGGAAAATGATGCTGAATATTGATGTGTCAGCAACAGCGTTTTACAAGGCACAGCCA
GTAATCGAGTTTGTTTGTGAAGTTT
