>Addgene plasmid #72208 | pCMV5-Flag-Ago2-FDM1 | addgene partial sequence | sequence record 133401 | hGH-PA-R 5'-CCAGCTTGGTTCCCAATAGA-3'
CCTTGCTCCATACCACCCCCCTCCACCCCATAATATTATAGAAGGACACCTAGTCAGACAAAATGATGCA
ACTTAATTTTATTAGGACAAGGCTGGTGGGCACTGGAGTGGCAACTTCCAGGGCCAGGAGAGGCACTGGG
GAGGGGTCACAGGGATGCCACGGAATTGCTCGAGGGTTCTAGAATCGATGATATCGAATTCTTACGCCGA
CCTAGCAGTCGCTCTGATCATGGTTGAGGTCTGATTGTCCGTTAATTTTTTAATACATCTTTGTCCTGCC
ACAATGTTACAGACCTCCAGGGGAAGGTAGGTGTGTTTCTGCTCCTGTCCGACTTGTAAACATGGGAGGT
GGGGGTAGCGCAGAACCAACTTGTGCCTGTCCTTGAAATACTGGGCCACCGTGCACTCCACCGTCTGCCC
GCTCTCCTGCTGCAGCGGGAATGTTTGGTGACTGGCGGGCCGCCGGGTCACATTGCAGACACGGTACTTC
CTCTTCATCTGCCCACAGTGCGTTATCTCCACCTTTAGACCTTTAATTTCTTTGGTAAACTTTACCCTTT
GGGAATCTGTCAGAGGTTTTTGTTGTTCTTCAATACTTTTAAAATCCAAAACTTCACAAACAAACTCGAT
TACTGGCTGTGCCTTGTAAAACGCTGTTGCTGACACATCAATATTCAGCATCATTTTCCAGAGAGAAGGC
CGGACGGACTGATGGAAGCCAAACCACACTTCTCGGCCCCCGCCAAGAGGGTTAGAGCAGCCTTCGGACG
CGGTGAAGAAGGAGCGGCCCACGGGGGTGTACCTCATGGATGGCAAGTGCCTCATGAC
